Addgene plasmid #121669: pCF221
Purpose: U6-sgRNA EF1a-mCherry
Depositing lab: David Savage. Depositing organization: University of California, Berkeley. Publication: CRISPR-Cas9 Circular Permutants as Programmable Scaffolds for Genome Modification. Oakes BL, Fellmann C, Rishi H, Taylor KL, Ren SM, Nadler DC, Yokoo R, Arkin AP, Doudna JA, Savage DF. Cell. 2019 Jan 10;176(1-2):254-267.e16. doi: 10.1016/j.cell.2018.11.052. PubMed 30633905.
Backbone
  Vector backbone: pU6
  Backbone size w/o insert (bp): 8770
  Total vector size (bp): 9481
  Vector type: Lentiviral
  Selectable markers: bleoR gene: antibiotic binding protein
Growth in bacteria
  Bacterial resistance: Ampicillin, 100 μg/mL
  Growth temperature: 37°C
  Growth strain: NEB Stable
  Growth instructions: another resistance
  Copy number: High Copy
Gene/Insert
  Gene/Insert name: mCherry
  Species: Discosoma
  Insert size (bp): 711
  Promoter: U6
  Cloning method: Unknown
  Sequencing primers: 5′ 5'-ggttctagagcgctgccaccAT-3'; 3′ 5'-cttaacgcgtTTACTTGTACAGCTC-3'
Terms and licenses: Academic/Nonprofit Terms; Industry Terms: Not Available to Industry
How to cite: pCF221 was a gift from David Savage (Addgene plasmid # 121669 ; http://n2t.net/addgene:121669 ; RRID:Addgene_121669)
