[The description below was written by a language model from this plasmid's Addgene catalogue record and pLannotate feature annotations shown in this document.]
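Description:
pCF221 is a third-generation-style, self-inactivating HIV-1 lentiviral vector built on a pU6 backbone that pairs a guide RNA expression cassette with a red fluorescent marker. It is propagated in E. coli as a high-copy plasmid through a ColE1/pUC-type origin with ampicillin selection (AmpR under its own bla promoter), and it also carries an f1 origin. Outside the viral region, an SV40 promoter/EM7 promoter–BleoR–SV40 poly(A) cassette provides bleomycin/Zeocin-family resistance usable in both mammalian and bacterial cells. Because this cassette lies beyond the 3' LTR, it would not be carried into transduced cells with the packaged genome.

The viral genome is transcribed from a CMV enhancer/promoter fused to a truncated 5' LTR, followed by the Ψ packaging signal with a gag fragment, the RRE for Rev-dependent export, and the cPPT/CTS. It ends in a ΔU3 3' LTR backed by a bGH poly(A) signal. Between the LTRs sit two transcription units. A human U6 Pol III promoter drives a Streptococcus pyogenes Cas9 single-guide RNA scaffold (annotated as a tracrRNA fragment); the record does not state any specific targeting spacer. Downstream, an EF-1α core promoter with intron A sequence drives mCherry, followed by a WPRE to enhance transcript expression. The catalogue lists U6 as the promoter for the mCherry insert, but the stated purpose and feature map show mCherry under EF-1α.

The construct delivers sgRNAs to mammalian cells while marking transduced cells with red fluorescence, and it was deposited in connection with work on circularly permuted Cas9. The sequenced record (9,841 nt) is somewhat longer than the listed total size (9,481 bp).
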