Features (pLannotate 1.2.2; 34 found; start..end, strand, type, name):
     31..83      -  misc_feature   bom (fragment): basis of mobility region from pBR322
    232..611     +  enhancer       CMV enhancer: human cytomegalovirus immediate early enhancer
    612..811     +  promoter       CMV promoter: human cytomegalovirus (CMV) immediate early promoter
    829..1009    +  LTR            5' LTR (truncated): truncated 5' long terminal repeat (LTR) from HIV-1
   1056..1181    +  misc_feature   HIV-1 Ψ: packaging signal of human immunodeficiency virus type 1
   1165..1528    +  CDS            HIV-1 gag (fragment): gag protein from human immunodeficiency virus 1; gag
   1674..1907    +  misc_feature   RRE: The Rev response element (RRE) of HIV-1 allows for Rev-dependent mRNA export from the nucleus to the cytoplasm.
   2284..2384    +  CDS            Rev (fragment): human immunodeficiency virus 1 (HIV-1) Rev protein; rev; enhances nuclear export of unspliced and incompletely spliced viral mRNAs
   2434..2551    +  misc_feature   cPPT/CTS: central polypurine tract and central termination sequence of HIV-1
   2602..2842    +  promoter       U6 promoter: RNA polymerase III promoter for human U6 snRNA
   2895..2962    +  misc_RNA       tracrRNA (fragment): trans-activating CRISPR RNA for the Streptococcus pyogenes CRISPR/Cas9 system
   2981..2999    +  CDS            small t antigen (fragment): SV40 (simian virus 40) small t antigen
   3025..3236    +  promoter       EF-1α core promoter: core promoter for human elongation factor EF-1α
   3237..3345    +  intron         EF-1α intron A (fragment): intron upstream of the start codon of human EF-1α
   3971..4174    +  intron         EF-1α intron A: truncated intron upstream of the start codon of human EF-1α
   4207..4914    +  CDS            mCherry: mCherry is a basic (constitutively fluorescent) red fluorescent protein published in 2004, derived from Discosoma sp.. It is reported to be a very rapidly-maturing monomer with low acid sensitivity.
   4933..5521    +  misc_feature   WPRE: woodchuck hepatitis virus posttranscriptional regulatory element
   5572..5591    +  misc_feature   cPPT/CTS (fragment): central polypurine tract and central termination sequence of HIV-1
   5593..5826    +  LTR            3' LTR (ΔU3): self-inactivating 3' long terminal repeat (LTR) from HIV-1
   5858..6082    +  polyA_signal   bGH poly(A) signal: bovine growth hormone polyadenylation signal
   6086..6107    +  promoter       SV40 promoter (fragment): SV40 enhancer and early promoter
   6128..6556    +  rep_origin     f1 ori (sequence partly withheld): f1 bacteriophage origin of replication; arrow indicates direction of (+) strand synthesis
   6570..6899    +  promoter       SV40 promoter: SV40 enhancer and early promoter
   6947..6994    +  promoter       EM7 promoter: synthetic bacterial promoter&nbsp
   7013..7387    +  CDS            BleoR: antibiotic-binding protein; Sh ble from Streptoalloteichus hindustanus; confers resistance to bleomycin, phleomycin, and Zeocin™
   7397..7522    +  CDS            ble (fragment): BLE_KLEPN - Experimental evidence at protein level: Swiss-Prot protein existence level 1. Binding protein with a strong affinity to the bleomycin family of antibiotics. Binds to CL990; an antimitotic-antibiotic compound. From Klebsiella pneumoniae.
   7517..7638    +  polyA_signal   SV40 poly(A) signal: SV40 polyadenylation signal
   7711..7727    -  protein_bind   lac operator: The lac repressor binds to the lac operator to inhibit transcription in E. coli. This inhibition can be relieved by adding lactose or isopropyl-β-D-thiogalactopyranoside (IPTG). lac repressor encoded by lacI
   7735..7765    -  promoter       lac promoter: promoter for the E. coli lac operon
   7780..7801    -  protein_bind   CAP binding site: CAP binding activates transcription in the presence of cAMP. E. coli catabolite activator protein
   7814..7906    -  CDS            lacI (fragment): lac repressor; lacI; The lac repressor binds to the lac operator to inhibit transcription in E. coli. This inhibition can be relieved by adding lactose or isopropyl-β-D-thiogalactopyranoside (IPTG).
   8089..8677    -  rep_origin     ori: high-copy-number ColE1/pMB1/pBR322/pUC origin of replication
   8848..9708    -  CDS            AmpR: β-lactamase; bla; confers resistance to ampicillin, carbenicillin, and related antibiotics
   9709..9813    -  promoter       AmpR promoter: bla
>Addgene plasmid #121669 | pCF221 | addgene full sequence | sequence record 237475 | Addgene NGS Result
GTCGACGGATCGGGAGATCTCCCGATCCCCTATGGTGCACTCTCAGTACAATCTGCTCTGATGCCGCATA
GTTAAGCCAGTATCTGCTCCCTGCTTGTGTGTTGGAGGTCGCTGAGTAGTGCGCGAGCAAAATTTAAGCT
ACAACAAGGCAAGGCTTGACCGACAATTGCATGAAGAATCTGCTTAGGGTTAGGCGTTTTGCGCTGCTTC
GCGATGTACGGGCCAGATATTGACATTGATTATTGACTAGTTATTAATAGTAATCAATTACGGGGTCATT
AGTTCATAGCCCATATATGGAGTTCCGCGTTACATAACTTACGGTAAATGGCCCGCCTGGCTGACCGCCC
AACGACCCCCGCCCATTGACGTCAATAATGACGTATGTTCCCATAGTAACGCCAATAGGGACTTTCCATT
GACGTCAATGGGTGGAGTATTTACGGTAAACTGCCCACTTGGCAGTACATCAAGTGTATCATATGCCAAG
TACGCCCCCTATTGACGTCAATGACGGTAAATGGCCCGCCTGGCATTATGCCCAGTACATGACCTTATGG
GACTTTCCTACTTGGCAGTACATCTACGTATTAGTCATCGCTATTACCATGGTGATGCGGTTTTGGCAGT
ACATCAATGGGCGTGGATAGCGGTTTGACTCACGGGGATTTCCAAGTCTCCACCCCATTGACGTCAATGG
GAGTTTGTTTTGGCACCAAAATCAACGGGACTTTCCAAAATGTCGTAACAACTCCGCCCCATTGACGCAA
ATGGGCGGTAGGCGTGTACGGTGGGAGGTCTATATAAGCAGCGCGTTTTGCCTGTACTGGGTCTCTCTGG
TTAGACCAGATCTGAGCCTGGGAGCTCTCTGGCTAACTAGGGAACCCACTGCTTAAGCCTCAATAAAGCT
TGCCTTGAGTGCTTCAAGTAGTGTGTGCCCGTCTGTTGTGTGACTCTGGTAACTAGAGATCCCTCAGACC
CTTTTAGTCAGTGTGGAAAATCTCTAGCAGTGGCGCCCGAACAGGGACTTGAAAGCGAAAGGGAAACCAG
AGGAGCTCTCTCGACGCAGGACTCGGCTTGCTGAAGCGCGCACGGCAAGAGGCGAGGGGCGGCGACTGGT
GAGTACGCCAAAAATTTTGACTAGCGGAGGCTAGAAGGAGAGAGATGGGTGCGAGAGCGTCAGTATTAAG
CGGGGGAGAATTAGATCGCGATGGGAAAAAATTCGGTTAAGGCCAGGGGGAAAGAAAAAATATAAATTAA
AACATATAGTATGGGCAAGCAGGGAGCTAGAACGATTCGCAGTTAATCCTGGCCTGTTAGAAACATCAGA
AGGCTGTAGACAAATACTGGGACAGCTACAACCATCCCTTCAGACAGGATCAGAAGAACTTAGATCATTA
TATAATACAGTAGCAACCCTCTATTGTGTGCATCAAAGGATAGAGATAAAAGACACCAAGGAAGCTTTAG
ACAAGATAGAGGAAGAGCAAAACAAAAGTAAGACCACCGCACAGCAAGCGGCCGCTGATCTTCAGACCTG
GAGGAGGAGATATGAGGGACAATTGGAGAAGTGAATTATATAAATATAAAGTAGTAAAAATTGAACCATT
AGGAGTAGCACCCACCAAGGCAAAGAGAAGAGTGGTGCAGAGAGAAAAAAGAGCAGTGGGAATAGGAGCT
TTGTTCCTTGGGTTCTTGGGAGCAGCAGGAAGCACTATGGGCGCAGCGTCAATGACGCTGACGGTACAGG
CCAGACAATTATTGTCTGGTATAGTGCAGCAGCAGAACAATTTGCTGAGGGCTATTGAGGCGCAACAGCA
TCTGTTGCAACTCACAGTCTGGGGCATCAAGCAGCTCCAGGCAAGAATCCTGGCTGTGGAAAGATACCTA
AAGGATCAACAGCTCCTGGGGATTTGGGGTTGCTCTGGAAAACTCATTTGCACCACTGCTGTGCCTTGGA
ATGCTAGTTGGAGTAATAAATCTCTGGAACAGATTTGGAATCACACGACCTGGATGGAGTGGGACAGAGA
AATTAACAATTACACAAGCTTAATACACTCCTTAATTGAAGAATCGCAAAACCAGCAAGAAAAGAATGAA
CAAGAATTATTGGAATTAGATAAATGGGCAAGTTTGTGGAATTGGTTTAACATAACAAATTGGCTGTGGT
ATATAAAATTATTCATAATGATAGTAGGAGGCTTGGTAGGTTTAAGAATAGTTTTTGCTGTACTTTCTAT
AGTGAATAGAGTTAGGCAGGGATATTCACCATTATCGTTTCAGACCCACCTCCCAACCCCGAGGGGACCC
GACAGGCCCGAAGGAATAGAAGAAGAAGGTGGAGAGAGAGACAGAGACAGATCCATTCGATTAGTGAACG
GATCGGCACTGCGTGCGCCAATTCTGCAGACAAATGGCAGTATTCATCCACAATTTTAAAAGAAAAGGGG
GGATTGGGGGGTACAGTGCAGGGGAAAGAATAGTAGACATAATAGCAACAGACATACAAACTAAAGAATT
ACAAAAACAAATTACAAAAATTCAAAATTTTCGGGTTTATTACAGGGACAGCAGAGATCCAGTTTGGTTA
ATTAAGGTACCGAGGGCCTATTTCCCATGATTCCTTCATATTTGCATATACGATACAAGGCTGTTAGAGA
GATAATTAGAATTAATTTGACTGTAAACACAAAGATATTAGTACAAAATACGTGACGTAGAAAGTAATAA
TTTCTTGGGTAGTTTGCAGTTTTAAAATTATGTTTTAAAATGGACTATCATATGCTTACCGTAACTTGAA
AGTATTTCGATTTCTTGGCTTTATATATCTTGTGGAAAGGACGAAACACCGGAGACGGAGGACGACGAAC
GTCTCTGTTTAAGAGCTATGCTGGAAACAGCATAGCAAGTTTAAATAAGGCTAGTCCGTTATCAACTTGA
AAAAGTGGCACCGAGTCGGTGCTTTTTTTGAATTCGCTAGCTAGGTCTTGAAAGGAGTGGGAATTGGCTC
CGGTGCCCGTCAGTGGGCAGAGCGCACATCGCCCACAGTCCCCGAGAAGTTGGGGGGAGGGGTCGGCAAT
TGATCCGGTGCCTAGAGAAGGTGGCGCGGGGTAAACTGGGAAAGTGATGTCGTGTACTGGCTCCGCCTTT
TTCCCGAGGGTGGGGGAGAACCGTATATAAGTGCAGTAGTCGCCGTGAACGTTCTTTTTCGCAACGGGTT
TGCCGCCAGAACACAGGTAAGTGCCGTGTGTGGTTCCCGCGGGCCTGGCCTCTTTACGGGTTATGGCCCT
TGCGTGCCTTGAATTACTTCCACTGGCTGCAGTACGTGATTCTTGATCCCGAGCTTCGGGTTGGAAGTGG
GTGGGAGAGTTCGAGGCCTTGCGCTTAAGGAGCCCCTTCGCCTCGTGCTTGAGTTGAGGCCTGGCCTGGG
CGCTGGGGCCGCCGCGTGCGAATCTGGTGGCACCTTCGCGCCTGTCTCGCTGCTTTCGATAAGTCTCTAG
CCATTTAAAATTTTTGATGACCTGCTGCGACGCTTTTTTTCTGGCAAGATAGTCTTGTAAATGCGGGCCA
AGATCTGCACACTGGTATTTCGGTTTTTGGGGCCGCGGGCGGCGACGGGGCCCGTGCGTCCCAGCGCACA
TGTTCGGCGAGGCGGGGCCTGCGAGCGCGGCCACCGAGAATCGGACGGGGGTAGTCTCAAGCTGGCCGGC
CTGCTCTGGTGCCTGGCCTCGCGCCGCCGTGTATCGCCCCGCCCTGGGCGGCAAGGCTGGCCCGGTCGGC
ACCAGTTGCGTGAGCGGAAAGATGGCCGCTTCCCGGCCCTGCTGCAGGGAGCTCAAAATGGAGGACGCGG
CGCTCGGGAGAGCGGGCGGGTGAGTCACCCACACAAAGGAAAAGGGCCTTTCCGTCCTCAGCCGTCGCTT
CATGTGACTCCACGGAGTACCGGGCGCCGTCCAGGCACCTCGATTAGTTCTCGAGCTTTTGGAGTACGTC
GTCTTTAGGTTGGGGGGAGGGGTTTTATGCGATGGAGTTTCCCCACACTGAGTGGGTGGAGACTGAAGTT
AGGCCAGCTTGGCACTTGATGTAATTCTCCTTGGAATTTGCCCTTTTTGAGTTTGGATCTTGGTTCATTC
TCAAGCCTCAGACAGTGGTTCAAAGTTTTTTTCTTCCATTTCAGGTGTCGTGAACCGGTTCTAGAGCGCT
GCCACCATGGTGAGCAAGGGCGAGGAGGATAACATGGCCATCATCAAGGAGTTCATGCGCTTCAAGGTGC
ACATGGAGGGCTCCGTGAACGGCCACGAGTTCGAGATCGAGGGCGAGGGCGAGGGCCGCCCCTACGAGGG
CACCCAGACCGCCAAGCTGAAGGTGACCAAGGGTGGCCCCCTGCCCTTCGCCTGGGACATCCTGTCCCCT
CAGTTCATGTACGGCTCCAAGGCCTACGTGAAGCACCCCGCCGACATCCCCGACTACTTGAAGCTGTCCT
TCCCCGAGGGCTTCAAGTGGGAGCGCGTGATGAACTTCGAGGACGGCGGCGTGGTGACCGTGACCCAGGA
CTCCTCCCTGCAGGACGGCGAGTTCATCTACAAGGTGAAGCTGCGCGGCACCAACTTCCCCTCCGACGGC
CCCGTAATGCAGAAGAAAACCATGGGCTGGGAGGCCTCCTCCGAGCGGATGTACCCCGAGGACGGCGCCC
TGAAGGGCGAGATCAAGCAGAGGCTGAAGCTGAAGGACGGCGGCCACTACGACGCTGAGGTCAAGACCAC
CTACAAGGCCAAGAAGCCCGTGCAGCTGCCCGGCGCCTACAACGTCAACATCAAGTTGGACATCACCTCC
CACAACGAGGACTACACCATCGTGGAACAGTACGAACGCGCCGAGGGCCGCCACTCCACCGGCGGCATGG
ACGAGCTGTACAAGTAAACGCGTTAAGTCGACAATCAACCTCTGGATTACAAAATTTGTGAAAGATTGAC
TGGTATTCTTAACTATGTTGCTCCTTTTACGCTATGTGGATACGCTGCTTTAATGCCTTTGTATCATGCT
ATTGCTTCCCGTATGGCTTTCATTTTCTCCTCCTTGTATAAATCCTGGTTGCTGTCTCTTTATGAGGAGT
TGTGGCCCGTTGTCAGGCAACGTGGCGTGGTGTGCACTGTGTTTGCTGACGCAACCCCCACTGGTTGGGG
CATTGCCACCACCTGTCAGCTCCTTTCCGGGACTTTCGCTTTCCCCCTCCCTATTGCCACGGCGGAACTC
ATCGCCGCCTGCCTTGCCCGCTGCTGGACAGGGGCTCGGCTGTTGGGCACTGACAATTCCGTGGTGTTGT
CGGGGAAATCATCGTCCTTTCCTTGGCTGCTCGCCTGTGTTGCCACCTGGATTCTGCGCGGGACGTCCTT
CTGCTACGTCCCTTCGGCCCTCAATCCAGCGGACCTTCCTTCCCGCGGCCTGCTGCCGGCTCTGCGGCCT
CTTCCGCGTCTTCGCCTTCGCCCTCAGACGAGTCGGATCTCCCTTTGGGCCGCCTCCCCGCGTCGACTTT
AAGACCAATGACTTACAAGGCAGCTGTAGATCTTAGCCACTTTTTAAAAGAAAAGGGGGGACTGGAAGGG
CTAATTCACTCCCAACGAAGACAAGATCTGCTTTTTGCTTGTACTGGGTCTCTCTGGTTAGACCAGATCT
GAGCCTGGGAGCTCTCTGGCTAACTAGGGAACCCACTGCTTAAGCCTCAATAAAGCTTGCCTTGAGTGCT
TCAAGTAGTGTGTGCCCGTCTGTTGTGTGACTCTGGTAACTAGAGATCCCTCAGACCCTTTTAGTCAGTG
TGGAAAATCTCTAGCAGGGCCCGTTTAAACCCGCTGATCAGCCTCGACTGTGCCTTCTAGTTGCCAGCCA
TCTGTTGTTTGCCCCTCCCCCGTGCCTTCCTTGACCCTGGAAGGTGCCACTCCCACTGTCCTTTCCTAAT
AAAATGAGGAAATTGCATCGCATTGTCTGAGTAGGTGTCATTCTATTCTGGGGGGTGGGGTGGGGCAGGA
CAGCAAGGGGGAGGATTGGGAAGACAATAGCAGGCATGCTGGGGATGCGGTGGGCTCTATGGCTTCTGAG
GCGGAAAGAACCAGCTGGGGCTCTAGGGGGTATCCCC
[124 nt withheld, positions 6128-6251]
C
[91 nt withheld, positions 6253-6343]
A
[49 nt withheld, positions 6345-6393]
CCTTTGACGTTGGAGTCCACGTTCTTT
[37 nt withheld, positions 6421-6457]
ACCCTATCTCGGTCTATTCTTTTGATTTATAAGGGATTTTGCCGATTTCGGCCTATTGGTTAAAAAATGA
GCTGATTTAACAAAAATTTAACGCGAATTAATTCTGTGGAATGTGTGTCAGTTAGGGTGTGGAAAGTCCC
CAGGCTCCCCAGCAGGCAGAAGTATGCAAAGCATGCATCTCAATTAGTCAGCAACCAGGTGTGGAAAGTC
CCCAGGCTCCCCAGCAGGCAGAAGTATGCAAAGCATGCATCTCAATTAGTCAGCAACCATAGTCCCGCCC
CTAACTCCGCCCATCCCGCCCCTAACTCCGCCCAGTTCCGCCCATTCTCCGCCCCATGGCTGACTAATTT
TTTTTATTTATGCAGAGGCCGAGGCCGCCTCTGCCTCTGAGCTATTCCAGAAGTAGTGAGGAGGCTTTTT
TGGAGGCCTAGGCTTTTGCAAAAAGCTCCCGGGAGCTTGTATATCCATTTTCGGATCTGATCAGCACGTG
TTGACAATTAATCATCGGCATAGTATATCGGCATAGTATAATACGACAAGGTGAGGAACTAAACCATGGC
CAAGTTGACCAGTGCCGTTCCGGTGCTCACCGCGCGCGACGTCGCCGGAGCGGTCGAGTTCTGGACCGAC
CGGCTCGGGTTCTCCCGGGACTTCGTGGAGGACGACTTCGCCGGTGTGGTCCGGGACGACGTGACCCTGT
TCATCAGCGCGGTCCAGGACCAGGTGGTGCCGGACAACACCCTGGCCTGGGTGTGGGTGCGCGGCCTGGA
CGAGCTGTACGCCGAGTGGTCGGAGGTCGTGTCCACGAACTTCCGGGACGCCTCCGGGCCGGCCATGACC
GAGATCGGCGAGCAGCCGTGGGGGCGGGAGTTCGCCCTGCGCGACCCGGCCGGCAACTGCGTGCACTTCG
TGGCCGAGGAGCAGGACTGACACGTGCTACGAGATTTCGATTCCACCGCCGCCTTCTATGAAAGGTTGGG
CTTCGGAATCGTTTTCCGGGACGCCGGCTGGATGATCCTCCAGCGCGGGGATCTCATGCTGGAGTTCTTC
GCCCACCCCAACTTGTTTATTGCAGCTTATAATGGTTACAAATAAAGCAATAGCATCACAAATTTCACAA
ATAAAGCATTTTTTTCACTGCATTCTAGTTGTGGTTTGTCCAAACTCATCAATGTATCTTATCATGTCTG
TATACCGTCGACCTCTAGCTAGAGCTTGGCGTAATCATGGTCATAGCTGTTTCCTGTGTGAAATTGTTAT
CCGCTCACAATTCCACACAACATACGAGCCGGAAGCATAAAGTGTAAAGCCTGGGGTGCCTAATGAGTGA
GCTAACTCACATTAATTGCGTTGCGCTCACTGCCCGCTTTCCAGTCGGGAAACCTGTCGTGCCAGCTGCA
TTAATGAATCGGCCAACGCGCGGGGAGAGGCGGTTTGCGTATTGGGCGCTCTTCCGCTTCCTCGCTCACT
GACTCGCTGCGCTCGGTCGTTCGGCTGCGGCGAGCGGTATCAGCTCACTCAAAGGCGGTAATACGGTTAT
CCACAGAATCAGGGGATAACGCAGGAAAGAACATGTGAGCAAAAGGCCAGCAAAAGGCCAGGAACCGTAA
AAAGGCCGCGTTGCTGGCGTTTTTCCATAGGCTCCGCCCCCCTGACGAGCATCACAAAAATCGACGCTCA
AGTCAGAGGTGGCGAAACCCGACAGGACTATAAAGATACCAGGCGTTTCCCCCTGGAAGCTCCCTCGTGC
GCTCTCCTGTTCCGACCCTGCCGCTTACCGGATACCTGTCCGCCTTTCTCCCTTCGGGAAGCGTGGCGCT
TTCTCATAGCTCACGCTGTAGGTATCTCAGTTCGGTGTAGGTCGTTCGCTCCAAGCTGGGCTGTGTGCAC
GAACCCCCCGTTCAGCCCGACCGCTGCGCCTTATCCGGTAACTATCGTCTTGAGTCCAACCCGGTAAGAC
ACGACTTATCGCCACTGGCAGCAGCCACTGGTAACAGGATTAGCAGAGCGAGGTATGTAGGCGGTGCTAC
AGAGTTCTTGAAGTGGTGGCCTAACTACGGCTACACTAGAAGAACAGTATTTGGTATCTGCGCTCTGCTG
AAGCCAGTTACCTTCGGAAAAAGAGTTGGTAGCTCTTGATCCGGCAAACAAACCACCGCTGGTAGCGGTG
GTTTTTTTGTTTGCAAGCAGCAGATTACGCGCAGAAAAAAAGGATCTCAAGAAGATCCTTTGATCTTTTC
TACGGGGTCTGACGCTCAGTGGAACGAAAACTCACGTTAAGGGATTTTGGTCATGAGATTATCAAAAAGG
ATCTTCACCTAGATCCTTTTAAATTAAAAATGAAGTTTTAAATCAATCTAAAGTATATATGAGTAAACTT
GGTCTGACAGTTACCAATGCTTAATCAGTGAGGCACCTATCTCAGCGATCTGTCTATTTCGTTCATCCAT
AGTTGCCTGACTCCCCGTCGTGTAGATAACTACGATACGGGAGGGCTTACCATCTGGCCCCAGTGCTGCA
ATGATACCGCGAGACCCACGCTCACCGGCTCCAGATTTATCAGCAATAAACCAGCCAGCCGGAAGGGCCG
AGCGCAGAAGTGGTCCTGCAACTTTATCCGCCTCCATCCAGTCTATTAATTGTTGCCGGGAAGCTAGAGT
AAGTAGTTCGCCAGTTAATAGTTTGCGCAACGTTGTTGCCATTGCTACAGGCATCGTGGTGTCACGCTCG
TCGTTTGGTATGGCTTCATTCAGCTCCGGTTCCCAACGATCAAGGCGAGTTACATGATCCCCCATGTTGT
GCAAAAAAGCGGTTAGCTCCTTCGGTCCTCCGATCGTTGTCAGAAGTAAGTTGGCCGCAGTGTTATCACT
CATGGTTATGGCAGCACTGCATAATTCTCTTACTGTCATGCCATCCGTAAGATGCTTTTCTGTGACTGGT
GAGTACTCAACCAAGTCATTCTGAGAATAGTGTATGCGGCGACCGAGTTGCTCTTGCCCGGCGTCAATAC
GGGATAATACCGCGCCACATAGCAGAACTTTAAAAGTGCTCATCATTGGAAAACGTTCTTCGGGGCGAAA
ACTCTCAAGGATCTTACCGCTGTTGAGATCCAGTTCGATGTAACCCACTCGTGCACCCAACTGATCTTCA
GCATCTTTTACTTTCACCAGCGTTTCTGGGTGAGCAAAAACAGGAAGGCAAAATGCCGCAAAAAAGGGAA
TAAGGGCGACACGGAAATGTTGAATACTCATACTCTTCCTTTTTCAATATTATTGAAGCATTTATCAGGG
TTATTGTCTCATGAGCGGATACATATTTGAATGTATTTAGAAAAATAAACAAATAGGGGTTCCGCGCACA
TTTCCCCGAAAAGTGCCACCTGAC
